>Addgene plasmid #145615 | pGBW-m4046919 | addgene full sequence | sequence record 300779 | Addgene NGS Result
GATCTCGATCCCGCGAAATTAATACGACTCACTATAGGGGAATTGTGAGCGGATAACAATTCCCCTCTAG
AAATAATTTTGTTTAACTTTAAGAAGGAGACTCTTCTATGAAAATGTCAGATGTAAAGTGCACATCAGTA
GTCTTACTCTCAGTTTTGCAACAACTCAGAGTAGAATCATCATCTAAATTGTGGGCTCAATGTGTCCAGT
TACACAATGACATTCTCTTAGCTAAAGATACTACTGAAGCCTTTGAAAAAATGGTTTCACTACTTTCTGT
TTTGCTTTCCATGCAGGGTGCTGTAGACATAAACAAGCTTTGTGAAGAAATGCTGGACAACAGGGCAACC
TTAGAGAACCTGTACTTTCAAAGCTGGAGCCATCCGCAGTTTGAAAAATAACCGGCTTATCGGTCAGTTT
CACCTGATTTACGTAAAAACCCGCTTCGGCGGGTTTTTGCTTTTGGAGGGGCAGAAAGATGAATGACTGT
CCACGACGCTATACCCAAAAGAAAAAGCTTGAGATCCTTTTTTTCTGCGCGTAATCTGCTGCTTGCAAAC
AAAAAAACCACCGCTACCAGCGGTGGTTTGTTTGCCGGATCAAGAGCTACCAACTCTTTTTCCGAAGGTA
ACTGGCTTCAGCAGAGCGCAGATACCAAATACTGTTCTTCTAGTGTAGCCGTAGTTAGGCCACCACTTCA
AGAACTCTGTAGCACCGCCTACATACCTCGCTCTGCTAATCCTGTTACCAGTGGCTGCTGCCAGTGGCGA
TAAGTCGTGTCTTACCGGGTTGGACTCAAGACGATAGTTACCGGATAAGGCGCAGCGGTCGGGCTGAACG
GGGGGTTCGTGCACACAGCCCAGCTTGGAGCGAACGACCTACACCGAACTGAGATACCTACAGCGTGAGC
TATGAGAAAGCGCCACGCTTCCCGAAGGGAGAAAGGCGGACAGGTATCCGGTAAGCGGCAGGGTCGGAAC
AGGAGAGCGCACGAGGGAGCTTCCAGGGGGAAACGCCTGGTATCTTTATAGTCCTGTCGGGTTTCGCCAC
CTCTGACTTGAGCGTCGATTTTTGTGATGCTCGTCAGGGGGGCGGAGCCTATGGAAATTGATCGGGCACG
TAAGAGGTTCCAACTTTCACCATAATGAAATAAGATCACTACCGGGCGTATTTTTTGAGTTATCGAGATT
TTCAGGAGCTAAGGAAGCTAAAATGGAGAAAAAAATCACTGGATATACCACCGTTGATATATCCCAATGG
CATCGTAAAGAACATTTTGAGGCATTTCAGTCAGTTGCTCAATGTACCTATAACCAGACCGTTCAGCTGG
ATATTACGGCCTTTTTAAAGACCGTAAAGAAAAATAAGCACAAGTTTTATCCGGCCTTTATTCACATTCT
TGCCCGCCTGATGAATGCTCATCCGGAATTTCGTATGGCAATGAAAGACGGTGAGCTGGTGATATGGGAT
AGTGTTCACCCTTGTTACACCGTTTTCCATGAGCAAACTGAAACGTTTTCATCGCTCTGGAGTGAATACC
ACGACGATTTCCGGCAGTTTCTACACATATATTCGCAAGATGTGGCGTGTTACGGTGAAAACCTGGCCTA
TTTCCCTAAAGGGTTTATTGAGAATATGTTTTTCGTTTCAGCCAATCCCTGGGTGAGTTTCACCAGTTTT
GATTTAAACGTGGCCAATATGGACAACTTCTTCGCCCCCGTTTTCACCATGGGCAAATATTATACGCAAG
GCGACAAGGTGCTGATGCCGCTGGCGATTCAGGTTCATCATGCCGTTTGTGATGGCTTCCATGTCGGCAG
AATGCTTAATGAATTACAACAGTACTGCGATGAGTGGCAGGGCGGGGCGTAATTTGATATCGAGCTCGCT
TGGACTCCTGTTGATAGATCCAGTAATGACCTCAGAACTCCATCTGGATTTGTTCAGAACGCTCGGTTGC
CGCCGGGCGTTTTTTATTGGTCATC
Features (pLannotate 1.2.2; 7 found; start..end, strand, type, name):
     20..38      +  promoter       T7 promoter: promoter for bacteriophage T7 RNA polymerase
     39..63      +  protein_bind   lac operator: The lac repressor binds to the lac operator to inhibit transcription in E. coli. This inhibition can be relieved by adding lactose or isopropyl-β-D-thiogalactopyranoside (IPTG). lac repressor encoded by lacI
     78..100     +  RBS            RBS: efficient ribosome binding site from bacteriophage T7 gene 10 (Olins and Rangwala, 1989)
    519..1107    +  rep_origin     ori: high-copy-number ColE1/pMB1/pBR322/pUC origin of replication
   1115..1212    +  promoter       cat promoter: promoter of the E. coli cat gene encoding chloramphenicol acetyltransferase
   1213..1869    +  CDS            cat: CAT_ECOLX - Experimental evidence at protein level: Swiss-Prot protein existence level 1. This enzyme is an effector of chloramphenicol resistance in bacteria. From Escherichia coli. This protein is used as a marker in many commonly used cloning vectors, such as pACYC184.
   1943..1977    +  terminator     lambda t0 terminator: minimal transcription terminator from phage lambda (Scholtissek and Grosse, 1987)
