[The description below was written by a language model from this plasmid's Addgene catalogue record and pLannotate feature annotations shown in this document.]
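Description:
pGBW-m4046919 is a compact bacterial expression plasmid of just under 2 kb, built for producing the SARS-CoV-2 non-structural protein 7 (nsp7) in E. coli. The minimal backbone consists essentially of a high-copy ColE1/pUC-type origin of replication and a chloramphenicol acetyltransferase (cat) gene driven by its own promoter. Propagation is therefore selected with chloramphenicol. A lambda t0 terminator lies downstream of the cat cassette.

The expression cassette follows the classic T7/lac arrangement. A bacteriophage T7 promoter is followed immediately by a lac operator, then the strong ribosome binding site from T7 gene 10 and an ATG start codon. Transcription therefore needs a host that supplies T7 RNA polymerase, and lac repressor bound at the operator holds it off until an inducer such as IPTG is added. No lacI gene is annotated on the plasmid, so the repressor would presumably have to come from the host.

The insert is the wild-type nsp7 coding region, about 240 bp, which corresponds to a mature cleavage product of the ORF1ab polyprotein. According to the catalogue fields it is fused at its C terminus to a backbone-encoded TEV protease cleavage site and a StrepII tag. This allows affinity purification on Strep-Tactin-type resins followed by optional tag removal. The automated feature table does not annotate the nsp7 coding sequence or the tag, which presumably occupy the unannotated region between the RBS and the origin. The listing of E. coli alongside SARS-CoV-2 as species may reflect codon optimisation or the bacterial regulatory parts, but the record does not state this. The plasmid is suited to recombinant production of nsp7 for biochemical and structural work.
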