Addgene plasmid #145615: pGBW-m4046919
Purpose: Bacterial Expression plasmid for SARS-CoV-2 nsp7
Depositing lab: Ginkgo Bioworks & Benjie Chen. Depositing organization: Ginkgo Bioworks.
Backbone
  Vector backbone: ori-013 - marker | cmR
  Backbone size w/o insert (bp): 1462
  Vector type: Bacterial Expression
Growth in bacteria
  Bacterial resistance: Chloramphenicol, 25 μg/mL
  Growth temperature: 30°C
  Growth strain: DH5alpha
  Copy number: High Copy
Gene/Insert
  Gene/Insert name: SARS-CoV-2 nsp7
  Species: Escherichia coli str. K-12 substr. MG1655; Severe acute respiratory syndrome coronavirus 2
  Insert size (bp): 242
  Mutation: wt
  Entrez Gene: ORF1ab (a.k.a. GU280_gp01)
  Promoter: Promoter | pT7 ; Operator | lacO ; RBS | T7_rbs ; Start Codon | ATG
  Tag / fusion protein: Cleavable TEV;StrepII (C terminal on backbone)
  Cloning method: Unknown
Resource information
  A portion of this plasmid was derived from a plasmid made by: GinkgoBioworks
Depositor comments: NCBI Reference Sequence: YP_009725303.1
How to cite: pGBW-m4046919 was a gift from Ginkgo Bioworks & Benjie Chen (Addgene plasmid # 145615 ; http://n2t.net/addgene:145615 ; RRID:Addgene_145615)
